>Addgene plasmid #215808 | pNIC-HIS6-SUMO1-AVITAG-GG | addgene full sequence | sequence record 429348 | Addgene NGS Result
GCGTCCGGCGTAGAGGATCGAGATCTCGATCCCGCGAAATTAATACGACTCACTATAGGGGAATTGTGAG
CGGATAACAATTCCCCTCTAGAAATAATTTTGTTTAACTTTAAGAAGGAGATATACATATGCACCACCAT
CATCACCATGGCTCAGGAGATCAGGAAGCGAAACCTTCGACCGAGGACCTGGGCGACAAGAAAGAAGGGG
AGTATATTAAGTTAAAGGTGATCGGCCAGGACTCAAGCGAGATCCACTTCAAAGTCAAAATGACCACGCA
CCTCAAGAAGTTGAAGGAGAGTTACTGTCAACGGCAAGGGGTTCCTATGAACTCGCTTCGCTTCCTGTTC
GAGGGCCAGCGAATTGCGGACAACCACACACCTAAGGAACTTGGTATGGAAGAGGAAGACGTCATTGAGG
TGTACCAGGAGCAGACAGGCGGCGGATCTCTGAACGATATTTTTGAAGCGCAGAAAATTGAATGGCATGA
ATCTGGTTCCATGAGAGACCGCGGATAATTCGGGTCTCACTCGAGCACCCGTCGACAAGCTTGCGGCCGC
ACTCGAGCACCACCACCACCACCACTGAGATCCGGCTGCTAACAAAGCCCGAAAGGAAGCTGAGTTGGCT
GCTGCCACCGCTGAGCAATAACTAGCATAACCCCTTGGGGCCTCTAAACGGGTCTTGAGGGGTTTTTTGC
TGAAAGGAGGAACTATATCCGGATTGGCGAATGGG
[124 nt withheld, positions 736-859]
C
[91 nt withheld, positions 861-951]
A
[49 nt withheld, positions 953-1001]
CCTTTGACGTTGGAGTCCACGTTCTTT
[37 nt withheld, positions 1029-1065]
ACCCTATCTCGGTCTATTCTTTTGATTTATAAGGGATTTTGCCGATTTCGGCCTATTGGTTAAAAAATGA
GCTGATTTAACAAAAATTTAACGCGAATTTTAACAAAATATTAACGCTTACAATTTAGGTGGCACTTTTC
GGGGAAATGTGCGCGGAACCCCTATTTGTTTATTTTTCTAAATACATTCAAATATGTATCCGCTCATGAA
TTAATTCTTAGAAAAACTCATCGAGCATCAAATGAAACTGCAATTTATTCATATCAGGATTATCAATACC
ATATTTTTGAAAAAGCCGTTTCTGTAATGAAGGAGAAAACTCACCGAGGCAGTTCCATAGGATGGCAAGA
TCCTGGTATCGGTCTGCGATTCCGACTCGTCCAACATCAATACAACCTATTAATTTCCCCTCGTCAAAAA
TAAGGTTATCAAGTGAGAAATCACCATGAGTGACGACTGAATCCGGTGAGAATGGCAAAAGTTTATGCAT
TTCTTTCCAGACTTGTTCAACAGGCCAGCCATTACGCTCGTCATCAAAATCACTCGCATCAACCAAACCG
TTATTCATTCGTGATTGCGCCTGAGCGAGACGAAATACGCGATCGCTGTTAAAAGGACAATTACAAACAG
GAATCGAATGCAACCGGCGCAGGAACACTGCCAGCGCATCAACAATATTTTCACCTGAATCAGGATATTC
TTCTAATACCTGGAATGCTGTTTTCCCGGGGATCGCAGTGGTGAGTAACCATGCATCATCAGGAGTACGG
ATAAAATGCTTGATGGTCGGAAGAGGCATAAATTCCGTCAGCCAGTTTAGTCTGACCATCTCATCTGTAA
CATCATTGGCAACGCTACCTTTGCCATGTTTCAGAAACAACTCTGGCGCATCGGGCTTCCCATACAATCG
ATAGATTGTCGCACCTGATTGCCCGACATTATCGCGAGCCCATTTATACCCATATAAATCAGCATCCATG
TTGGAATTTAATCGCGGCCTAGAGCAAGACGTTTCCCGTTGAATATGGCTCATAACACCCCTTGTATTAC
TGTTTATGTAAGCAGACAGTTTTATTGTTCATGACCAAAATCCCTTAACGTGAGTTTTCGTTCCACTGAG
CGTCAGACCCCGTAGAAAAGATCAAAGGATCTTCTTGAGATCCTTTTTTTCTGCGCGTAATCTGCTGCTT
GCAAACAAAAAAACCACCGCTACCAGCGGTGGTTTGTTTGCCGGATCAAGAGCTACCAACTCTTTTTCCG
AAGGTAACTGGCTTCAGCAGAGCGCAGATACCAAATACTGTCCTTCTAGTGTAGCCGTAGTTAGGCCACC
ACTTCAAGAACTCTGTAGCACCGCCTACATACCTCGCTCTGCTAATCCTGTTACCAGTGGCTGCTGCCAG
TGGCGATAAGTCGTGTCTTACCGGGTTGGACTCAAGACGATAGTTACCGGATAAGGCGCAGCGGTCGGGC
TGAACGGGGGGTTCGTGCACACAGCCCAGCTTGGAGCGAACGACCTACACCGAACTGAGATACCTACAGC
GTGAGCTATGAGAAAGCGCCACGCTTCCCGAAGGGAGAAAGGCGGACAGGTATCCGGTAAGCGGCAGGGT
CGGAACAGGAGAGCGCACGAGGGAGCTTCCAGGGGGAAACGCCTGGTATCTTTATAGTCCTGTCGGGTTT
CGCCACCTCTGACTTGAGCGTCGATTTTTGTGATGCTCGTCAGGGGGGCGGAGCCTATGGAAAAACGCCA
GCAACGCGGCCTTTTTACGGTTCCTGGCCTTTTGCTGGCCTTTTGCTCACATGTTCTTTCCTGCGTTATC
CCCTGATTCTGTGGATAACCGTATTACCGCCTTTGAGTGAGCTGATACCGCTCGCCGCAGCCGAACGACC
GAGCGCAGCGAGTCAGTGAGCGAGGAAGCGGAAGAGCGCCTGATGCGGTATTTTCTCCTTACGCATCTGT
GCGGTATTTCACACCGCAATGGTGCACTCTCAGTACAATCTGCTCTGATGCCGCATAGTTAAGCCAGTAT
ACACTCCGCTATCGCTACGTGACTGGGTCATGGCTGCGCCCCGACACCCGCCAACACCCGCTGACGCGCC
CTGACGGGCTTGTCTGCTCCCGGCATCCGCTTACAGACAAGCTGTGACCGTCTCCGGGAGCTGCATGTGT
CAGAGGTTTTCACCGTCATCACCGAAACGCGCGAGGCAGCTGCGGTAAAGCTCATCAGCGTGGTCGTGAA
GCGATTCACAGATGTCTGCCTGTTCATCCGCGTCCAGCTCGTTGAGTTTCTCCAGAAGCGTTAATGTCTG
GCTTCTGATAAAGCGGGCCATGTTAAGGGCGGTTTTTTCCTGTTTGGTCACTGATGCCTCCGTGTAAGGG
GGATTTCTGTTCATGGGGGTAATGATACCGATGAAACGAGAGAGGATGCTCACGATACGGGTTACTGATG
ATGAACATGCCCGGTTACTGGAACGTTGTGAGGGTAAACAACTGGCGGTATGGATGCGGCGGGACCAGAG
AAAAATCACTCAGGGTCAATGCCAGCGCTTCGTTAATACAGATGTAGGTGTTCCACAGGGTAGCCAGCAG
CATCCTGCGATGCAGATCCGGAACATAATGGTGCAGGGCGCTGACTTCCGCGTTTCCAGACTTTACGAAA
CACGGAAACCGAAGACCATTCATGTTGTTGCTCAGGTCGCAGACGTTTTGCAGCAGCAGTCGCTTCACGT
TCGCTCGCGTATCGGTGATTCATTCTGCTAACCAGTAAGGCAACCCCGCCAGCCTAGCCGGGTCCTCAAC
GACAGGAGCACGATCATGCGCACCCGTGGGGCCGCCATGCCGGCGATAATGGCCTGCTTCTCGCCGAAAC
GTTTGGTGGCGGGACCAGTGACGAAGGCTTGAGCGAGGGCGTGCAAGATTCCGAATACCGCAAGCGACAG
GCCGATCATCGTCGCGCTCCAGCGAAAGTGGTCCTCGCCGAAAATGACCCAGAGCGCTGCCGGCACCTGT
CCTACGAGTTGCATGATAAAGAAGACAGTCATAAGTGCGGCGACGATAGTCATGCCCCGCGCCCACCGGA
AGGAGCTGACTGGGTTGAAGGCTCTCAAGGGCATCGGTCGAGATCCCGGTGCCTAATGAGTGAGCTAACT
TACATTAATTGCGTTGCGCTCACTGCCCGCTTTCCAGTCGGGAAACCTGTCGTGCCAGCTGCATTAATGA
ATCGGCCAACGCGCGGGGAGAGGCGGTTTGCGTATTGGGCGCCAGGGTGGTTTTTCTTTTCACCAGTGAG
ACGGGCAACAGCTGATTGCCCTTCACCGCCTGGCCCTGAGAGAGTTGCAGCAAGCGGTCCACGCTGGTTT
GCCCCAGCAGGCGAAAATCCTGTTTGATGGTGGTTAACGGCGGGATATAACATGAGCTGTCTTCGGTATC
GTCGTATCCCACTACCGAGATATCCGCACCAACGCGCAGCCCGGACTCGGTAATGGCGCGCATTGCGCCC
AGCGCCATCTGATCGTTGGCAACCAGCATCGCAGTGGGAACGATGCCCTCATTCAGCATTTGCATGGTTT
GTTGAAAACCGGACATGGCACTCCAGTCGCCTTCCCGTTCCGCTATCGGCTGAATTTGATTGCGAGTGAG
ATATTTATGCCAGCCAGCCAGACGCAGACGCGCCGAGACAGAACTTAATGGGCCCGCTAACAGCGCGATT
TGCTGGTGACCCAATGCGACCAGATGCTCCACGCCCAGTCGCGTACCGTCTTCATGGGAGAAAATAATAC
TGTTGATGGGTGTCTGGTCAGAGACATCAAGAAATAACGCCGGAACATTAGTGCAGGCAGCTTCCACAGC
AATGGCATCCTGGTCATCCAGCGGATAGTTAATGATCAGCCCACTGACGCGTTGCGCGAGAAGATTGTGC
ACCGCCGCTTTACAGGCTTCGACGCCGCTTCGTTCTACCATCGACACCACCACGCTGGCACCCAGTTGAT
CGGCGCGAGATTTAATCGCCGCGACAATTTGCGACGGCGCGTGCAGGGCCAGACTGGAGGTGGCAACGCC
AATCAGCAACGACTGTTTGCCCGCCAGTTGTTGTGCCACGCGGTTGGGAATGTAATTCAGCTCCGCCATC
GCCGCTTCCACTTTTTCCCGCGTTTTCGCAGAAACGTGGCTGGCCTGGTTCACCACGCGGGAAACGGTCT
GATAAGAGACACCGGCATACTCTGCGACATCGTATAACGTTACTGGTTTCACATTCACCACCCTGAATTG
ACTCTCTTCCGGGCGCTATCATGCCATACCGCGAAAGGTTTTGCGCCATTCGATGGTGTCCGGGATCTCG
ACGCTCTCCCTTATGCGACTCCTGCATTAGGAAGCAGCCCAGTAGTAGGTTGAGGCCGTTGAGCACCGCC
GCCGCAAGGAATGGTGCATGCAAGGAGATGGCGCCCAACAGTCCCCCGGCCACGGGGCCTGCCACCATAC
CCACGCCGAAACAAGCGCTCATGAGCCCGAAGTGGCGAGCCCGATCTTCCCCATCGGTGATGTCGGCGAT
ATAGGCGCCAGCAACCGCACCTGTGGCGCCGGTGATGCCGGCCACGAT
Features (pLannotate 1.2.2; 19 found; start..end, strand, type, name):
     41..59      +  promoter       T7 promoter: promoter for bacteriophage T7 RNA polymerase
     60..84      +  protein_bind   lac operator: The lac repressor binds to the lac operator to inhibit transcription in E. coli. This inhibition can be relieved by adding lactose or isopropyl-β-D-thiogalactopyranoside (IPTG). lac repressor encoded by lacI
     99..121     +  RBS            RBS: efficient ribosome binding site from bacteriophage T7 gene 10 (Olins and Rangwala, 1989)
    159..449     +  CDS            SUMO1: SUMO1_HUMAN - Also known as SMT3C, SMT3H3, UBL1. Experimental evidence at protein level: Swiss-Prot protein existence level 1. Ubiquitin-like protein that can be covalently attached to proteins as a monomer or a lysine-linked polymer. Covalent attachment via an isopeptide bond to its substrates requires prior activation by the E1 complex SAE1-SAE2 and linkage to the E2 enzyme UBE2I, and can be promoted by E3 ligases such as PIAS1-4, RANBP2 or CBX4. This post- translational modification on lysine residues of proteins plays a crucial role in a number of cellular processes such as nuclear transpo
    568..585     +  CDS            9xHis (fragment): 9xHis affinity tag
    595..644     +  CDS            SET1 (fragment): solubility-enhancement tag derived from T7 phage gene 10B
    652..699     +  terminator     T7 terminator: transcription terminator for bacteriophage T7 RNA polymerase
    736..1164    +  rep_origin     f1 ori (sequence partly withheld): f1 bacteriophage origin of replication; arrow indicates direction of (+) strand synthesis
   1217..1274    +  promoter       AmpR promoter (fragment): bla
   1283..2098    -  CDS            KanR: aminoglycoside phosphotransferase; aph(3')-Ia; confers resistance to kanamycin in bacteria or G418 (Geneticin®) in eukaryotes
   2220..2808    +  rep_origin     ori: high-copy-number ColE1/pMB1/pBR322/pUC origin of replication
   2994..3133    -  misc_feature   bom: basis of mobility region from pBR322
   3235..3426    -  CDS            rop: Rop protein, which maintains plasmids at low copy number; rop
   3443..3823    +  CDS            YPB1_ECOLX: Protein predicted: Swiss-Prot protein existence level 4. From Escherichia coli.
   3895..4186    -  CDS            TcR (fragment): tetracycline efflux protein; tet; confers resistance to tetracycline
   4201..4222    -  protein_bind   CAP binding site: CAP binding activates transcription in the presence of cAMP. E. coli catabolite activator protein
   4235..5317    -  CDS            lacI: lac repressor; lacI; The lac repressor binds to the lac operator to inhibit transcription in E. coli. This inhibition can be relieved by adding lactose or isopropyl-β-D-thiogalactopyranoside (IPTG).
   5318..5395    -  promoter       lacI promoter: lacI
   5403..19      -  CDS            TcR (fragment) (across the origin): tetracycline efflux protein; tet; confers resistance to tetracycline
