[The description below was written by a language model from this plasmid's Addgene catalogue record and pLannotate feature annotations shown in this document.]
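Description:
pNIC-HIS6-SUMO1-AVITAG-GG is an empty bacterial expression backbone derived from pNIC28a, a pET-style vector, and belongs to a set of Golden Gate cloning vectors designed to simplify recombinant protein production in Escherichia coli. It is selected with kanamycin through an aph(3')-Ia (KanR) gene and replicates from a ColE1/pBR322-type origin. The bom region and rop gene are retained, which fits the catalogue's low-copy designation. An f1 origin is also present, and short tetracycline-resistance fragments annotated around lacI appear to be non-functional pBR322 remnants.

The expression cassette consists of a T7 promoter with an adjacent lac operator, the strong T7 gene 10 ribosome binding site and a T7 terminator. A plasmid-borne lacI gene under its own promoter provides repression, so expression is IPTG-inducible in hosts that supply T7 RNA polymerase. Downstream of the RBS the annotation finds a human SUMO1 coding sequence. According to the stated purpose, a target gene is cloned so that it carries an N-terminal His6-SUMO tag removable with SENP1 protease. An AviTag (a biotin ligase acceptor peptide) follows the cleavage site and remains on the protein's N-terminus for site-specific biotinylation. The purpose field says SUMO2, whereas the plasmid name and the sequence annotation indicate SUMO1. The N-terminal His6, the AviTag and the Golden Gate acceptor site are not individually annotated. A His-tag fragment and a short fragment annotated as a T7 gene 10-derived tag lie between SUMO1 and the terminator; the record does not say whether they are translated after cloning. No insert is present.
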