Addgene plasmid #215808: pNIC-HIS6-SUMO1-AVITAG-GG
Purpose: (Empty Backbone) Cloning of target gene with N terminal His6 SUMO2 tag and SENP1 cleavage non cleavable N-terminal avitag
Depositing lab: ASAP Discovery & Frank von Delft. Depositing organization: University of Oxford. Publication: A selection of Golden Gate vectors to simplify recombinant protein production in Escherichia coli. Fairhead M, Koekemoer L, Williams E, von Delft F. bioRxiv 2024.02.13.579886 10.1101/2024.02.13.579886.
Backbone
  Vector backbone: pNIC28a
  Backbone manufacturer: Novagen
  Vector type: Bacterial Expression
Growth in bacteria
  Bacterial resistance: Kanamycin, 50 μg/mL
  Growth temperature: 37°C
  Growth strain: DH5alpha
  Copy number: Low Copy
Gene/Insert
  Gene/Insert name: None
Depositor comments: Please visit https://doi.org/10.1101/2024.02.13.579886 for bioRxiv preprint.
How to cite: pNIC-HIS6-SUMO1-AVITAG-GG was a gift from ASAP Discovery & Frank von Delft (Addgene plasmid # 215808 ; http://n2t.net/addgene:215808 ; RRID:Addgene_215808)
